Addgene plasmid #24725: p6VP1
Depositing lab: Christopher Buck. Depositing organization: National Cancer Institute (NCI). Publication: Merkel cell polyomavirus and two previously unknown polyomaviruses are chronically shed from human skin. Schowalter RM, Pastrana DV, Pumphrey KA, Moyer AL, Buck CB.. Cell Host Microbe. 2010 Jun 25;7(6):509-15. 10.1016/j.chom.2010.05.006 PubMed 20542254.
Backbone
  Vector backbone: pGwf
  Backbone manufacturer: Christopher Buck lab, Addgene plasmid 22517
  Backbone size w/o insert (bp): 5339
  Vector type: Mammalian Expression
Growth in bacteria
  Bacterial resistance: Bleocin (Zeocin), 50 μg/mL
  Growth temperature: 37°C
  Growth strain: DH5alpha
  Copy number: High Copy
Gene/Insert
  Gene/Insert name: VP1 from Human Polyomavirus 6
  Species: polyomavirus
  Insert size (bp): 1163
  Cloning method: Gateway Cloning; 5′ cloning site attR1 (destroyed during cloning); 3′ cloning site attR2 (destroyed during cloning)
  Sequencing primers: 5′ 1179R
Terms and licenses: Academic/Nonprofit Terms; Industry Terms: Not Available to Industry
How to cite: p6VP1 was a gift from Christopher Buck (Addgene plasmid # 24725 ; http://n2t.net/addgene:24725 ; RRID:Addgene_24725)
