[The description below was written by a language model from this plasmid's Addgene catalogue record and pLannotate feature annotations shown in this document.]
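Description:
p6VP1 is a mammalian expression plasmid that carries the major capsid protein gene VP1 of Human Polyomavirus 6, inserted into the pGwf Gateway destination backbone. It replicates in E. coli at high copy from a ColE1/pUC-type origin. Selection is with Zeocin/bleomycin through the Streptoalloteichus hindustanus ble gene, which is driven by the synthetic bacterial EM7 promoter. The full depositor sequence is about 6.5 kb, consistent with the roughly 5.3 kb backbone plus an insert of about 1.2 kb.

The VP1 open reading frame lies between attB1 and attB2 sites, the scars left when Gateway recombination replaced the backbone's attR1/attR2 cassette. The automated annotation labels this region as a fragment of SV40 VP1. This reflects sequence similarity among polyomavirus capsid proteins, and the catalogue entry identifies the insert as the HPyV6 gene. Expression is driven by the human EF-1α core promoter together with EF-1α intron A. Downstream, a WPRE and the EF-1α polyadenylation signal enhance transcript processing and accumulation.

A separate cassette places EGFP under the SV40 enhancer/early promoter, next to an SV40 poly(A) signal annotated on the opposite strand. It provides a fluorescent marker for transfected cells. The SV40 early region normally includes the viral replication origin, which could support episomal amplification in cells expressing large T antigen, although the record does not say this.

The intended application is not given explicitly. The associated publication concerns polyomaviruses shed from human skin, so likely uses include producing HPyV6 VP1 in cultured mammalian cells for capsid or virus-like particle assembly and related serological or structural studies.
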