Features (pLannotate 1.2.2; 16 found; start..end, strand, type, name):
     58..387     +  promoter       SV40 promoter: SV40 enhancer and early promoter
    418..1137    +  CDS            EGFP: the original enhanced GFP (Yang et al., 1996) mammalian codon-optimized
   1162..1283    -  polyA_signal   SV40 poly(A) signal: SV40 polyadenylation signal
   1306..1374    -  CDS            large T antigen (fragment): large T antigen from SV40 (simian virus 40)
   1393..1444    +  CDS            lacZα (fragment): LacZα fragment of β-galactosidase; lacZ fragment
   1484..1695    +  promoter       EF-1α core promoter: core promoter for human elongation factor EF-1α
   1696..2634    +  intron         EF-1α intron A: intron upstream of the start codon of human EF-1α
   2667..2691    +  protein_bind   attB1: mutant version of attB; recombination site for the Gateway® BP reaction BP Clonase™
   2677..3669    +  CDS            VP1_SV40 (fragment): Experimental evidence at protein level: Swiss-Prot protein existence level 1. Forms an icosahedral capsid with a T=7 symmetry and a 40 nm diameter. The capsid is composed of 72 pentamers linked to each other by disulfide bonds and associated with VP2 or VP3 proteins. Binds to N- glycolylneuraminic analog of the ganglioside GM1 on the cell surface to provide virion attachment to target cell (PubMed:18353982). Once attached, the virion is internalized by caveolin-mediated endocytosis and traffics to the endoplasmic reticulum. Inside the endoplasmic reticulum, the protein folding machinery isomer
   3875..3899    -  protein_bind   attB2: mutant version of attB; recombination site for the Gateway® BP reaction BP Clonase™
   3914..3961    +  misc_feature   MCS (fragment): pBluescript multiple cloning site
   3961..4549    +  misc_feature   WPRE: woodchuck hepatitis virus posttranscriptional regulatory element
   4591..5163    +  polyA_signal   EF-1α poly(A) signal: human EF-1α polyadenylation signal
   5334..5922    +  rep_origin     ori: high-copy-number ColE1/pMB1/pBR322/pUC origin of replication
   6008..6055    +  promoter       EM7 promoter: synthetic bacterial promoter&nbsp
   6075..6446    +  CDS            ble: BLE_STRHI - Experimental evidence at protein level: Swiss-Prot protein existence level 1. Binding protein with a strong affinity to the bleomycin family of antibiotics. From Streptoalloteichus hindustanus.
>Addgene plasmid #24725 | p6VP1 | depositor full sequence | sequence record 11488 | Author sequence
CCCTGCAGGGCCTGAAATAACCTCTGAAAGAGGAACTTGGTTAGGTACCTGTGGAATGTGTGTCAGTTAG
GGTGTGGAAAGTCCCCAGGCTCCCCAGCAGGCAGAAGTATGCAAAGCATGCATCTCAATTAGTCAGCAAC
CAGGTGTGGAAAGTCCCCAGGCTCCCCAGCAGGCAGAAGTATGCAAAGCATGCATCTCAATTAGTCAGCA
ACCATAGTCCCGCCCCTAACTCCGCCCATCCCGCCCCTAACTCCGCCCAGTTCCGCCCATTCTCCGCCCC
ATGGCTGACTAATTTTTTTTATTTATACAGAGGCCGAGGCCGCCTCGGCCTCTGAGCTATTCCAGAAGTA
GTGAGGAGGCTTTTTTGGAGGCCTAGGCTTTTGCAAAAAGCTTGATTGGGATCCACCGGTCGCCACCATG
GTGAGCAAGGGCGAGGAGCTGTTCACCGGGGTGGTGCCCATCCTGGTCGAGCTGGACGGCGACGTAAACG
GCCACAAGTTCAGCGTGTCCGGCGAGGGCGAGGGCGATGCCACCTACGGCAAGCTGACCCTGAAGTTCAT
CTGCACCACCGGCAAGCTGCCCGTGCCCTGGCCCACCCTCGTGACCACCCTGACCTACGGCGTGCAGTGC
TTCAGCCGCTACCCCGACCACATGAAGCAGCACGACTTCTTCAAGTCCGCCATGCCCGAAGGCTACGTCC
AGGAGCGCACCATCTTCTTCAAGGACGACGGCAACTACAAGACCCGCGCCGAGGTGAAGTTCGAGGGCGA
CACCCTGGTGAACCGCATCGAGCTGAAGGGCATCGACTTCAAGGAGGACGGCAACATCCTGGGGCACAAG
CTGGAGTACAACTACAACAGCCACAACGTCTATATCATGGCCGACAAGCAGAAGAACGGCATCAAGGTGA
ACTTCAAGATCCGCCACAACATCGAGGACGGCAGCGTGCAGCTCGCCGACCACTACCAGCAGAACACCCC
CATCGGCGACGGCCCCGTGCTGCTGCCCGACAACCACTACCTGAGCACCCAGTCCGCCCTGAGCAAAGAC
CCCAACGAGAAGCGCGATCACATGGTCCTGCTGGAGTTCGTGACCGCCGCCGGGATCACTCTCGGCATGG
ACGAGCTGTACAAGTAAAGCGGCCGCTTCGAGCAGACATGATAAGATACATTGATGAGTTTGGACAAACC
ACAACTAGAATGCAGTGAAAAAAATGCTTTATTTGTGAAATTTGTGATGCTATTGCTTTATTTGTAACCA
TTATAAGCTGCAATAAACAAGTTAACAACAACAATTGCATTCATTTTATGTTTCAGGTTCAGGGGGAGGT
GTGGGAGGTTTTTTAAAGCAAGTAAAACCTCTACAAATGTGGTAAAATCGATAAGGATCCGGGCTGGCGT
AATAGCGAAGAGGCCCGCACCGATCGCCCTTCCCAACAGTTGCGGTGGAGAAGAGCATGCGTGAGGCTCC
GGTGCCCGTCAGTGGGCAGAGCGCACATCGCCCACAGTCCCCGAGAAGTTGGGGGGAGGGGTCGGCAATT
GAACCGGTGCCTAGAGAAGGTGGCGCGGGGTAAACTGGGAAAGTGATGTCGTGTACTGGCTCCGCCCTTT
TCCCGAGGGTGGGGGAGAACCGTATATAAGTGCAGTAGTCGCTGTGAACGTTCTTTTTCGCAACGGGTTT
GCCGCCAGAACACAGGTAAGTGCCGTGTGTGGTTCCCGCGGGCCTGGCCTCTTTACGGGTTATGGCCCTT
GCGTGCCTTGAATTACTTCCACCTGGCTGCAGTACGTGATTCTTGATCCCGAGCTTCGGGTTGGAAGTGG
GTGGGAGAGTTCGAGGCCTTGCGCTTAAGGAGCCCCTTCGCCTCGTGCTTGAGTTGAGGCCTGGCCTGGG
CGCTGGGGCCGCCGCGTGCGAATCTGGTGGCACCTTCGCGCCTGTCTCGCTGCTTTCGATAAGTCTCTAG
CCATTTAAAATTTTTGATGACCTGCTGCGACGCTTTTTTTCTGGCAAGATAGTCTTGTAAATGCGGGCCA
AGATCTGCACACTGGTATTTCGGTTTTTGGGGCCGCGGGCGGCGACGGGGCCCGTGCGTCCCAGCGCACA
TGTTCGGCGAGGCGGGGCCTGCGAGCGCGGCCACCGAGAATCGGACGGGGGTAGTCTCAAGCTGGCCGGC
CTGCTCTGGTGCCTGGCCTCGCGCCGCCGTGTATCGCCCCGCCCTGGGCGGCAAGGCTGGCCCGGTCGGC
ACCAGTTGCGTGAGCGGAAAGATGGCCGCTTCCCGGCCCTGCTGCAGGGAGCTCAAAATGGAGGACGCGG
CGCTCGGGAGAGCGGGCGGGTGAGTCACCCACACAAAGGAAAAGGGCCTTTCCGTCCTCAGCCGTCGCTT
CATGTGACTCCACGGAGTACCGGGCGCCGTCCAGGCACCTCGATTAGTTCTCGAGCTTTTGGAGTACGTC
GTCTTTAGGTTGGGGGGAGGGGTTTTATGCGATGGAGTTTCCCCACACTGAGTGGGTGGAGACTGAAGTT
AGGCCAGCTTGGCACTTGATGTAATTCTCCTTGGAATTTGCCCTTTTTGAGTTTGGATCTTGGTTCATTC
TCAAGCCTCAGACAGTGGTTCAAAGTTTTTTTCTTCCATTTCAGGTGTCGTGAGGAATTCTCTAGAGCTT
GATCAAACAAGTTTGTACAAAAAAGCAGGCTTCCGGAGCCACCATGCCCTGCCATCGCAAAGGCAACGGC
CCAATCCAGAAGCTGCCACGCGTGATCAAGAAGGGAGGCGTCGAAGTCATGGAGACCGTCCCGTTGTCCG
AGGATACCATCTACAAGGTCGAAGCCATCCTGCTGCCCAACTTCGCCAGCGGCAGTAACACCGCCGTGTA
TCAAAGCAGAGGCGCACCATACACATTCACCGATACCCTCGACGCTGGCAGCAGCCTCTGCTACACACTC
GCCGTCGTCAACCTGCCAGAGATCCCCGAAGCACTCTGCGACGACACCCTGCTGGTCTGGGAAGCATTCC
GCGTCGAGACCGAGCTCATCTTCACACCGCAAGTCGGATCCGCTGGCTACATCCGCGCACAAGGCACACC
AGCTGGAGTGGAAGGCAGTCAGATGTACTTCTGGGCATGCGGAGGGTCCCCACTCGACGTGATCGGCATC
AATCCCGACCCAGAGCGCATGAACGTTGCTGCCGGGCTCGAAGGCCCAAGCAAGGAGAACCAGCCCAGCG
TCGCTGGCATCAAGGCCACACGCAAGCAGGTCACCGCTGCAAACTTCCCAATCGAGATCTGGTCCGCCGA
CCCTACACGCAACGAGAACTGCCGCTACTTCGGACGCATCGTCGGCGGATCCGTCACTCCACCTGTCGTG
TCCTTCGGCAACCAATCCACAACCCCACTGGTCGACGAGAACGGCGTCGGCATCTTGTGCCTGTTCGGCG
CCATCTACCTGACCAGCGCCGACATGCTCGGCATGGTCGGCTACGCTGGCAATCCAACCTTGTCCGACGC
ATACAGCCAGCAGCGCTCCGTCCAAGCCGCATTCGGCCGCTTCTTCCGCGTCCATTTCCGCCAGCGCCGC
GTCAAGCACCCCTACACCGTCGACATGATGTTCCGCCAGTTCCTGCAACCCCAGAAGCCTCAGGTCCAGG
GAACCCAGCCAAACGCTGTGCAGGAAGTGGTCATGGAGCAGATGCAGCCATCTATCTTGCCCACTACCCT
CGAAGGAGCCATCGGCTATAGCCCATCCACCAAGTTCATCCTGCAAAACGGAGAGCTGATCTATCCAAGC
TCCACCGTGGCAGCCGGAGCCGCTAACCTGTTCGGACCGCCTGTGGAAAAGCAGACCTCCAAGGAGCCCA
GCAAGGGCGAACTCTGAGACTAGTACCCAGCTTTCTTGTACAAAGTGGTTCGATCTAGAATGGCTAGTGG
ATCCCCCGGGCTGCAGGAATTCGATATCAAGCTTATCGATAATCAACCTCTGGATTACAAAATTTGTGAA
AGATTGACTGGTATTCTTAACTATGTTGCTCCTTTTACGCTATGTGGATACGCTGCTTTAATGCCTTTGT
ATCATGCTATTGCTTCCCGTATGGCTTTCATTTTCTCCTCCTTGTATAAATCCTGGTTGCTGTCTCTTTA
TGAGGAGTTGTGGCCCGTTGTCAGGCAACGTGGCGTGGTGTGCACTGTGTTTGCTGACGCAACCCCCACT
GGTTGGGGCATTGCCACCACCTGTCAGCTCCTTTCCGGGACTTTCGCTTTCCCCCTCCCTATTGCCACGG
CGGAACTCATCGCCGCCTGCCTTGCCCGCTGCTGGACAGGGGCTCGGCTGTTGGGCACTGACAATTCCGT
GGTGTTGTCGGGGAAATCATCGTCCTTTCCTTGGCTGCTCGCCTGTGTTGCCACCTGGATTCTGCGCGGG
ACGTCCTTCTGCTACGTCCCTTCGGCCCTCAATCCAGCGGACCTTCCTTCCCGCGGCCTGCTGCCGGCTC
TGCGGCCTCTTCCGCGTCTTCGCCTTCGCCCTCAGACGAGTCGGATCTCCCTTTGGGCCGCCTCCCCGCA
TCGATACCGTCGGCCCACTGCTCCCTAAACCTGAGCTAGCATTATCCCTAATACCTGCCACCCCACTCTT
AATCAGTGGTGGAAGAACGGTCTCAGAACTGTTTGTTTCAATTGGCCATTTAAGTTTAGTAGTAAAAGAC
TGGTTAATGATAACAATGCATCGTAAAACCTTCAGAAGGAAAGGAGAATGTTTTGTGGACCACTTTGGTT
TTCTTTTTTGCGTGTGGCAGTTTTAAGTTATTAGTTTTTAAAATCAGTACTTTTTAATGGAAACAACTTG
ACCAAAAATTTGTCACAGAATTTTGAGACCCATTAAAAAAGTTAAATGAGAAACCTGTGTGTTCCTTTGG
TCAACACCGAGACATTTAGGTGAAAGACATCTAATTCTGGTTTTACGAATCTGGAAACTTCTTGAAAATG
TAATTCTTGAGTTAACACTTCTGGGTGGAGAATAGGGTTGTTTTCCCCCCACATAATTGGAAGGGGAAGG
AATATCATTTAAAGCTATGGGAGGGTTTCTTTGATTACAACACTGGAGAGAAATGCAGCATGTTGCTGAT
TGCCTGTCACTAAAACAGGCCAAAAACTGAGTCCTTGGGTTGCATAGAAAGCTTCATGTTGCTAAACCAA
TGTTAAGTGAATCTTTGGAAACAAAATGTTTCCAAATTACTGGGATGTGCATGTTGAAACGTGGGTTAAT
TAACTAGCCATGACCAAAATCCCTTAACGTGAGTTTTCGTTCCACTGAGCGTCAGACCCCGTAGAAAAGA
TCAAAGGATCTTCTTGAGATCCTTTTTTTCTGCGCGTAATCTGCTGCTTGCAAACAAAAAAACCACCGCT
ACCAGCGGTGGTTTGTTTGCCGGATCAAGAGCTACCAACTCTTTTTCCGAAGGTAACTGGCTTCAGCAGA
GCGCAGATACCAAATACTGTTCTTCTAGTGTAGCCGTAGTTAGGCCACCACTTCAAGAACTCTGTAGCAC
CGCCTACATACCTCGCTCTGCTAATCCTGTTACCAGTGGCTGCTGCCAGTGGCGATAAGTCGTGTCTTAC
CGGGTTGGACTCAAGACGATAGTTACCGGATAAGGCGCAGCGGTCGGGCTGAACGGGGGGTTCGTGCACA
CAGCCCAGCTTGGAGCGAACGACCTACACCGAACTGAGATACCTACAGCGTGAGCTATGAGAAAGCGCCA
CGCTTCCCGAAGGGAGAAAGGCGGACAGGTATCCGGTAAGCGGCAGGGTCGGAACAGGAGAGCGCACGAG
GGAGCTTCCAGGGGGAAACGCCTGGTATCTTTATAGTCCTGTCGGGTTTCGCCACCTCTGACTTGAGCGT
CGATTTTTGTGATGCTCGTCAGGGGGGCGGAGCCTATGGAAAAACGCCAGCAACGCGGCCTTTTTACGGT
TCCTGGCCTTTTGCTGGCCTTTTGCTCACATGTTCTTAATTAAATTTTTCAAAAGTAGTTGACAATTAAT
CATCGGCATAGTATATCGGCATAGTATAATACGACTCACTATAGGAGGGCCATCATGGCCAAGTTGACCA
GTGCTGTCCCAGTGCTCACAGCCAGGGATGTGGCTGGAGCTGTTGAGTTCTGGACTGACAGGTTGGGGTT
CTCCAGAGATTTTGTGGAGGATGACTTTGCAGGTGTGGTCAGAGATGATGTCACCCTGTTCATCTCAGCA
GTCCAGGACCAGGTGGTGCCTGACAACACCCTGGCTTGGGTGTGGGTGAGAGGACTGGATGAGCTGTATG
CTGAGTGGAGTGAGGTGGTCTCCACCAACTTCAGGGATGCCAGTGGCCCTGCCATGACAGAGATTGGAGA
GCAGCCCTGGGGGAGAGAGTTTGCCCTGAGAGACCCAGCAGGCAACTGTGTGCACTTTGTGGCAGAGGAG
CAGGACTGAGGATAAGAATTGTAACAAAAAACCCCGCCCCGGCGGGGTTTTTTGTTAATTAA
