>Addgene plasmid #24725 | p6VP1 | addgene partial sequence | sequence record 30734 | 24725 with 1179R (TCCATTTCAGGTGTCGTGAG)
CTGTACAGTTTGTCAAAAAGCAGGCTTCCGGAGCCACCATGCCCTGCCATCGCAAAGGCAACGGCCCAAT
CCAGAAGCTGCCACGCGTGATCAAGAAGGGAGGCGTCGAAGTCATGGAGACCGTCCCGTTGTCCGAGGAT
ACCATCTACAAGGTCGAAGCCATCCTGCTGCCCAACTTCGCCAGCGGCAGTAACACCGCCGTGTATCAAA
GCAGAGGCGCACCATACACATTCACCGATACCCTCGACGCTGGCAGCAGCCTCTGCTACACACTCGCCGT
CGTCAACCTGCCAGAGATCCCCGAAGCACTCTGCGACGACACCCTGCTGGTCTGGGAAGCATTCCGCGTC
GAGACCGAGCTCATCTTCACACCGCAAGTCGGATCCGCTGGCTACATCCGCGCACAAGGCACACCAGCTG
GAGTGGAAGGCAGTCAGATGTACTTCTGGGCATGCGGAGGGTCCCCACTCGACGTGATCGGCATCAATCC
CGACCCAGAGCGCATGAACGTTGCTGCCGGGCTCGAAGGCCCAAGCAAGGAGAACCAGCCCAGCGTCGCT
GGCATCAAGGCCACACGCAAGCAGGTCACCGCTGCAAACTTCCCAATCGAGATCTGGTCCGCCGACCCTA
CACGCAACGAGAACTGCCGCTACTTCGGACGCATCGTCGGCGGATCCGTCACTCCACCTGTCGTG
